Addgene plasmid #163147: pKLV2-U6gRNA5(hCHAT)-PGKpuro2ABFP-W
Purpose: Lentiviral gRNA plasmid targeting human CHAT gene, co-expression of BFP tag
Depositing lab: Sok Ching Cheong. Depositing organization: Cancer Research Malaysia. Publication: Genome-wide CRISPR screens of oral squamous cell carcinoma reveal fitness genes in the Hippo pathway. Chai AWY, Yee PS, Price S, Yee SM, Lee HM, Tiong VK, Goncalves E, Behan FM, Bateson J, Gilbert J, Tan AC, McDermott U, Garnett MJ, Cheong SC. Elife. 2020 Sep 29;9. pii: 57761. doi: 10.7554/eLife.57761. PubMed 32990596.
Backbone
  Vector backbone: pKLV2-U6gRNA5(BbsI)-PGKpuro2ABFP-W
  Total vector size (bp): 8650
  Modifications to backbone: Used BbsI enzyme to clone in gRNA targeting human CHAT gene
  Vector type: Mammalian Expression, Lentiviral, CRISPR
  Selectable markers: Puromycin
Growth in bacteria
  Bacterial resistance: Ampicillin, 100 μg/mL
  Growth temperature: 37°C
  Growth strain: NEB Stable
  Copy number: Unknown
Gene/Insert
  Gene/Insert name: CHAT
  gRNA/shRNA sequence: GACGAGCGTTTGCCTCCAAT
  Species: H. sapiens (human)
  Entrez Gene: CHAT (a.k.a. CHOACTASE, CMS1A, CMS1A2, CMS6)
  Promoter: U6
  Tag / fusion protein: BFP
  Cloning method: Restriction Enzyme; 5′ cloning site BbsI (unknown if destroyed); 3′ cloning site BbsI (unknown if destroyed)
  Sequencing primers: 5′ AGATAATTAGAATTAATTTGACTG
Terms and licenses: Academic/Nonprofit Terms; Industry Terms: Not Available to Industry
How to cite: pKLV2-U6gRNA5(hCHAT)-PGKpuro2ABFP-W was a gift from Sok Ching Cheong (Addgene plasmid # 163147 ; http://n2t.net/addgene:163147 ; RRID:Addgene_163147)
