[The description below was written by a language model from this plasmid's Addgene catalogue record and pLannotate feature annotations shown in this document.]
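Description:
pKLV2-U6gRNA5(hCHAT)-PGKpuro2ABFP-W is an 8,650 bp lentiviral CRISPR guide RNA vector built on the pKLV2-U6gRNA5(BbsI)-PGKpuro2ABFP-W backbone, with a guide targeting the human CHAT gene (choline acetyltransferase) cloned into the BbsI sites. In bacteria it is maintained through a high-copy ColE1/pUC-type origin and selected with ampicillin via β-lactamase. An f1 origin and remnants of lac/lacZα cloning-vector sequence, along with T3 and T7 promoters, are also present in the backbone.

The viral genome is transcribed from a CMV enhancer/promoter fused to a truncated HIV-1 5' LTR, followed by the Ψ packaging signal, a gag fragment, the Rev response element and the cPPT/CTS. These elements support packaging, Rev-dependent nuclear export of the genomic RNA and efficient transduction. Within the provirus, a human U6 Pol III promoter drives the CHAT-specific spacer joined to a Streptococcus pyogenes Cas9 guide scaffold, which is annotated as a tracrRNA fragment. A separate mouse PGK promoter drives a puromycin N-acetyltransferase and TagBFP cassette. According to the construct name the two are linked by a 2A peptide, so transduced cells are both puromycin resistant and blue fluorescent from one transcript. A WPRE downstream enhances expression, and the cassette ends in a truncated 3' LTR (labelled as a 5' LTR by the annotation tool) followed by a bGH polyadenylation signal.

The plasmid carries no Cas9, so the nuclease must be supplied separately, for example in Cas9-expressing cells. It was deposited alongside a study of genome-wide CRISPR screens in oral squamous cell carcinoma. It is suited to single-gene knockout of CHAT, with BFP allowing transduced cells to be tracked.
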