Features (pLannotate 1.2.2; 28 found; start..end, strand, type, name):
      1..241     +  promoter       U6 promoter: RNA polymerase III promoter for human U6 snRNA
    288..355     +  misc_RNA       tracrRNA (fragment): trans-activating CRISPR RNA for the Streptococcus pyogenes CRISPR/Cas9 system
    378..877     +  promoter       PGK promoter: mouse phosphoglycerate kinase 1 promoter
    917..1513    +  CDS            PuroR (fragment): puromycin N-acetyltransferase; pac from Streptomyces; confers resistance to puromycin
   1586..2284    +  CDS            TagBFP: TagBFP is a basic (constitutively fluorescent) blue fluorescent protein published in 2008, derived from Entacmaea quadricolor. It is reported to be a very rapidly-maturing monomer with very low acid sensitivity.
   2296..2882    +  misc_feature   WPRE: woodchuck hepatitis virus posttranscriptional regulatory element
   2876..3022    +  CDS            nef (fragment): NEF_HV1LA - Experimental evidence at protein level: Swiss-Prot protein existence level 1. Extracellular Nef protein targets CD4(+) T-lymphocytes for apoptosis by interacting with CXCR4 surface receptors. From Human immunodeficiency virus type 1 group M subtype B (isolate Lai) (HIV-1).
   3030..3208    +  LTR            5' LTR (truncated): truncated 5' long terminal repeat (LTR) from HIV-1
   3234..3345    +  polyA_signal   bGH poly(A) signal: bovine growth hormone polyadenylation signal
   3484..3502    -  promoter       T3 promoter: promoter for bacteriophage T3 RNA polymerase
   3547..3563    -  protein_bind   lac operator: The lac repressor binds to the lac operator to inhibit transcription in E. coli. This inhibition can be relieved by adding lactose or isopropyl-β-D-thiogalactopyranoside (IPTG). lac repressor encoded by lacI
   3571..3601    -  promoter       lac promoter: promoter for the E. coli lac operon
   3616..3637    -  protein_bind   CAP binding site: CAP binding activates transcription in the presence of cAMP. E. coli catabolite activator protein
   3650..3742    -  CDS            lacI (fragment): lac repressor; lacI; The lac repressor binds to the lac operator to inhibit transcription in E. coli. This inhibition can be relieved by adding lactose or isopropyl-β-D-thiogalactopyranoside (IPTG).
   3925..4513    -  rep_origin     ori: high-copy-number ColE1/pMB1/pBR322/pUC origin of replication
   4684..5544    -  CDS            AmpR: β-lactamase; bla; confers resistance to ampicillin, carbenicillin, and related antibiotics
   5545..5649    -  promoter       AmpR promoter: bla
   5702..6130    -  rep_origin     f1 ori (sequence partly withheld): f1 bacteriophage origin of replication; arrow indicates direction of (+) strand synthesis
   6135..6290    -  CDS            lacZα (fragment): LacZα fragment of β-galactosidase; lacZ fragment
   6298..6316    +  promoter       T7 promoter: promoter for bacteriophage T7 RNA polymerase
   6330..6630    +  enhancer       CMV enhancer: human cytomegalovirus immediate early enhancer
   6631..6830    +  promoter       CMV promoter: human cytomegalovirus (CMV) immediate early promoter
   6848..7028    +  LTR            5' LTR (truncated): truncated 5' long terminal repeat (LTR) from HIV-1
   7075..7200    +  misc_feature   HIV-1 Ψ: packaging signal of human immunodeficiency virus type 1
   7184..7522    +  CDS            HIV-1 gag (fragment): gag protein from human immunodeficiency virus 1; gag
   7699..7932    +  misc_feature   RRE: The Rev response element (RRE) of HIV-1 allows for Rev-dependent mRNA export from the nucleus to the cytoplasm.
   8309..8409    +  CDS            Rev (fragment): human immunodeficiency virus 1 (HIV-1) Rev protein; rev; enhances nuclear export of unspliced and incompletely spliced viral mRNAs
   8459..8576    +  misc_feature   cPPT/CTS: central polypurine tract and central termination sequence of HIV-1
>Addgene plasmid #163147 | pKLV2-U6gRNA5(hCHAT)-PGKpuro2ABFP-W | addgene full sequence | sequence record 376101 | Addgene NGS Result
GAGGGCCTATTTCCCATGATTCCTTCATATTTGCATATACGATACAAGGCTGTTAGAGAGATAATTAGAA
TTAATTTGACTGTAAACACAAAGATATTAGTACAAAATACGTGACGTAGAAAGTAATAATTTCTTGGGTA
GTTTGCAGTTTTAAAATTATGTTTTAAAATGGACTATCATATGCTTACCGTAACTTGAAAGTATTTCGAT
TTCTTGGCTTTATATATCTTGTGGAAAGGACGAAACACCGACGAGCGTTTGCCTCCAATGTTTAAGAGCT
ATGCTGGAAACAGCATAGCAAGTTTAAATAAGGCTAGTCCGTTATCAACTTGAAAAAGTGGCACCGAGTC
GGTGCTTTTTTTGGATCCAATTCTACCGGGTAGGGGAGGCGCTTTTCCCAAGGCAGTCTGGAGCATGCGC
TTTAGCAGCCCCGCTGGGCACTTGGCGCTACACAAGTGGCCTCTGGCCTCGCACACATTCCACATCCACC
GGTAGGCGCCAACCGGCTCCGTTCTTTGGTGGCCCCTTCGCGCCACCTTCTACTCCTCCCCTAGTCAGGA
AGTTCCCCCCCGCCCCGCAGCTCGCGTCGTGCAGGACGTGACAAATGGAAGTAGCACGTCTCACTAGTCT
CGTGCAGATGGACAGCACCGCTGAGCAATGGAAGCGGGTAGGCCTTTGGGGCAGCGGCCAATAGCAGCTT
TGCTCCTTCGCTTTCTGGGCTCAGAGGCTGGGAAGGGGTGGGTCCGGGGGCGGGCTCAGGGGCGGGCTCA
GGGGCGGGGCGGGCGCCCGAAGGTCCTCCGGAGGCCCGGCATTCTGCACGCTTCAAAAGCGCACGTCTGC
CGCGCTGTTCTCCTCTTCCTCATCTCCGGGCCTTTCGACCTGCATCCATCTAGATCTCGAGCAGCTGAAG
CTTACCATGACCGAGTACAAGCCCACGGTGCGCCTCGCCACCCGCGACGACGTCCCCAGGGCCGTACGCA
CCCTCGCCGCCGCGTTCGCCGACTACCCCGCCACGCGCCACACCGTCGATCCGGACCGCCACATCGAGCG
GGTCACCGAGCTGCAAGAACTCTTCCTCACGCGCGTCGGGCTCGACATCGGCAAGGTGTGGGTCGCGGAC
GACGGCGCCGCGGTGGCGGTCTGGACCACGCCGGAGAGCGTCGAAGCGGGGGCGGTGTTCGCCGAGATCG
GCCCGCGCATGGCCGAGTTGAGCGGTTCCCGGCTGGCCGCGCAGCAACAGATGGAAGGCCTCCTGGCGCC
GCACCGGCCCAAGGAGCCCGCGTGGTTCCTGGCCACCGTCGGCGTCTCGCCCGACCACCAGGGCAAGGGT
CTGGGCAGCGCCGTCGTGCTCCCCGGAGTGGAGGCGGCCGAGCGCGCCGGGGTGCCCGCCTTCCTGGAGA
CCTCCGCGCCCCGCAACCTCCCCTTCTACGAGCGGCTCGGCTTCACCGTCACCGCCGACGTCGAGGTGCC
CGAAGGACCGCGCACCTGGTGCATGACCCGCAAGCCCGGTGCCGGCGGCGGGTCCGGAGGAGAGGGCAGA
GGAAGTCTCCTAACATGCGGTGACGTGGAGGAGAATCCTGGCCCAATGAGCGAGCTGATTAAGGAGAACA
TGCACATGAAGCTGTACATGGAGGGCACCGTGGACAACCATCACTTCAAGTGCACATCCGAGGGCGAAGG
CAAGCCCTACGAGGGCACCCAGACCATGAGAATCAAGGTGGTCGAGGGCGGCCCTCTCCCCTTCGCCTTC
GACATCCTGGCTACTAGCTTCCTCTACGGCAGCAAGACCTTCATCAACCACACCCAGGGCATCCCCGACT
TCTTCAAGCAGTCCTTCCCTGAGGGCTTCACATGGGAGAGAGTCACCACATACGAGGACGGGGGCGTGCT
GACCGCTACCCAGGACACCAGCCTCCAGGACGGCTGCCTCATCTACAACGTCAAGATCAGAGGGGTGAAC
TTCACATCCAACGGCCCTGTGATGCAGAAGAAAACACTCGGCTGGGAGGCCTTCACCGAGACGCTGTACC
CCGCTGACGGCGGCCTGGAAGGCAGAAACGACATGGCCCTGAAGCTCGTGGGCGGGAGCCATCTGATCGC
AAACATCAAGACCACATATAGATCCAAGAAACCCGCTAAGAACCTCAAGATGCCTGGCGTCTACTATGTG
GACTACAGACTGGAAAGAATCAAGGAGGCCAACAACGAGACCTACGTCGAGCAGCACGAGGTGGCAGTGG
CCAGATACTGCGACCTCCCTAGCAAACTGGGGCACAAGCTTAATTGAGCGGCCGCTCAACCTCTGGATTA
CAAAATTTGTGAAAGATTGACTGGTATTCTTAACTATGTTGCTCCTTTTACGCTATGTGGATACGCTGCT
TTAATGCCTTTGTATCATGCTATTGCTTCCCGTATGGCTTTCATTTTCTCCTCCTTGTATAAATCCTGGT
TGCTGTCTCTTTATGAGGAGTTGTGGCCCGTTGTCAGGCAACGTGGCGTGGTGTGCACTGTGTTTGCTGA
CGCAACCCCCACTGGTTGGGGCATTGCCACCACCTGTCAGCTCCTTTCCGGGACTTTCGCTTTCCCCCTC
CCTATTGCCACGGCGGAACTCATCGCCGCCTGCCTTGCCCGCTGCTGGACAGGGGCTCGGCTGTTGGGCA
CTGACAATTCCGTGGTGTTGTCGGGGAAATCATCGTCCTTTCCTTGGCTGCTCGCCTGTGTTGCCACCTG
GATTCTGCGCGGGACGTCCTTCTGCTACGTCCCTTCGGCCCTCAATCCAGCGGACCTTCCTTCCCGCGGC
CTGCTGCCGGCTCTGCGGCCTCTTCCGCGTCTACGCCTTCGCCCTCAGACGAGTCGGATCTCCCTTTGGG
CCGCCTCCCCGCAGGTACCTTTAAGACCAATGACTTACAAGGCAGCTGTAGATCTTAGCCACTTTTTAAA
AGAAAAGGGGGGACTGGAAGGGCTAATTCACTCCCAAAGAAGTCAAGATCTGCTTTTTGCCTGTACTGGG
TCTCTCTGGTTAGACCAGAGTCTCTCTGGTTAGACCAGATCTGAGCCTGGGAGCTCTCTGGCTAACTAGG
GAACCCACTGCTTAAGCCTCAATAAAGCTTGCCTTGAGTGCTTCAAGTAGTGTGTGCCCGTCTGTTGTGT
GACTCTGGTAACTAGAGATCCCTCAGACCCTTTTAGTCAGTGTGGAAAATCTCTAGCAGTTTAAACCCGC
TGATCAGCCTCGACTGTGCCTTCTAGTTGCCAGCCATCTGTTGTTTGCCCCTCCCCCGTGCCTTCCTTGA
CCCTGGAAGGTGCCACTCCCACTGTCCTTTCCTAATAAAATGAGGAAATTGCATCGCATTGTCTGAGTAG
GTGTCATTCTATTCTGGGGGGTGGGGTGGGGCAGGACAGCAAGGGGGAGGATTGGGAAGTCAATAGCAGG
CATGCTGGGGATGCGGTGGGCTCTATGGGCGGCCGTTAATTAAGCTTTTGTTCCCTTTAGTGAGGGTTAA
TTGCGCGCTTGGCGTAATCATGGTCATAGCTGTTTCCTGTGTGAAATTGTTATCCGCTCACAATTCCACA
CAACATACGAGCCGGGAGCATAAAGTGTAAAGCCTGGGGTGCCTAATGAGTGAGCTAACTCACATTAATT
GCGTTGCGCTCACTGCCCGCTTTCCAGTCGGGAAACCTGTCGTGCCAGCTGCATTAATGAATCGGCCAAC
GCGCGGGGAGAGGCGGTTTGCGTATTGGGCGCTCTTCCGCTTCCTCGCTCACTGACTCGCTGCGCTCGGT
CGTTCGGCTGCGGCGAGCGGTATCAGCTCACTCAAAGGCGGTAATACGGTTATCCACAGAATCAGGGGAT
AACGCAGGAAAGAACATGTGAGCAAAAGGCCAGCAAAAGGCCAGGAACCGTAAAAAGGCCGCGTTGCTGG
CGTTTTTCCATAGGCTCCGCCCCCCTGACGAGCATCACAAAAATCGACGCTCAAGTCAGAGGTGGCGAAA
CCCGACAGGACTATAAAGATACCAGGCGTTTCCCCCTGGAAGCTCCCTCGTGCGCTCTCCTGTTCCGACC
CTGCCGCTTACCGGATACCTGTCCGCCTTTCTCCCTTCGGGAAGCGTGGCGCTTTCTCATAGCTCACGCT
GTAGGTATCTCAGTTCGGTGTAGGTCGTTCGCTCCAAGCTGGGCTGTGTGCACGAACCCCCCGTTCAGCC
CGACCGCTGCGCCTTATCCGGTAACTATCGTCTTGAGTCCAACCCGGTAAGACACGACTTATCGCCACTG
GCAGCAGCCACTGGTAACAGGATTAGCAGAGCGAGGTATGTAGGCGGTGCTACAGAGTTCTTGAAGTGGT
GGCCTAACTACGGCTACACTAGAAGAACAGTATTTGGTATCTGCGCTCTGCTGAAGCCAGTTACCTTCGG
AAAAAGAGTTGGTAGCTCTTGATCCGGCAAACAAACCACCGCTGGTAGCGGTGGTTTTTTTGTTTGCAAG
CAGCAGATTACGCGCAGAAAAAAAGGATCTCAAGAAGATCCTTTGATCTTTTCTACGGGGTCTGACGCTC
AGTGGAACGAAAACTCACGTTAAGGGATTTTGGTCATGAGATTATCAAAAAGGATCTTCACCTAGATCCT
TTTAAATTAAAAATGAAGTTTTAAATCAATCTAAAGTATATATGAGTAAACTTGGTCTGACAGTTACCAA
TGCTTAATCAGTGAGGCACCTATCTCAGCGATCTGTCTATTTCGTTCATCCATAGTTGCCTGACTCCCCG
TCGTGTAGATAACTACGATACGGGAGGGCTTACCATCTGGCCCCAGTGCTGCAATGATACCGCGAGACCC
ACGCTCACCGGCTCCAGATTTATCAGCAATAAACCAGCCAGCCGGAAGGGCCGAGCGCAGAAGTGGTCCT
GCAACTTTATCCGCCTCCATCCAGTCTATTAATTGTTGCCGGGAAGCTAGAGTAAGTAGTTCGCCAGTTA
ATAGTTTGCGCAACGTTGTTGCCATTGCTACAGGCATCGTGGTGTCACGCTCGTCGTTTGGTATGGCTTC
ATTCAGCTCCGGTTCCCAACGATCAAGGCGAGTTACATGATCCCCCATGTTGTGCAAAAAAGCGGTTAGC
TCCTTCGGTCCTCCGATCGTTGTCAGAAGTAAGTTGGCCGCAGTGTTATCACTCATGGTTATGGCAGCAC
TGCATAATTCTCTTACTGTCATGCCATCCGTAAGATGCTTTTCTGTGACTGGTGAGTACTCAACCAAGTC
ATTCTGAGAATAGTGTATGCGGCGACCGAGTTGCTCTTGCCCGGCGTCAATACGGGATAATACCGCGCCA
CATAGCAGAACTTTAAAAGTGCTCATCATTGGAAAACGTTCTTCGGGGCGAAAACTCTCAAGGATCTTAC
CGCTGTTGAGATCCAGTTCGATGTAACCCACTCGTGCACCCAACTGATCTTCAGCATCTTTTACTTTCAC
CAGCGTTTCTGGGTGAGCAAAAACAGGAAGGCAAAATGCCGCAAAAAAGGGAATAAGGGCGACACGGAAA
TGTTGAATACTCATACTCTTCCTTTTTCAATATTATTGAAGCATTTATCAGGGTTATTGTCTCATGAGCG
GATACATATTTGAATGTATTTAGAAAAATAAACAAATAGGGGTTCCGCGCACATTTCCCCGAAAAGTGCC
ACCTAAATTGTAAGCGTTAATATTTTGTTAAAATTCGCGTTAAATTTTTGTTAAATCAGCTCATTTTTTA
ACCAATAGGCCGAAATCGGCAAAATCCCTTATAAATCAAAAGAATAGACCGAGATAGGGT
[37 nt withheld, positions 5801-5837]
AAAGAACGTGGACTCCAACGTCAAAGG
[49 nt withheld, positions 5865-5913]
T
[91 nt withheld, positions 5915-6005]
G
[124 nt withheld, positions 6007-6130]
CCCATTCGCCATTCAGGCTGCGCAACTGTTGGGAAGGGCGATCGGTGCGGGCCTCTTCGCTATTACGCCA
GCTGGCGAAAGGGGGATGTGCTGCAAGGCGATTAAGTTGGGTAACGCCAGGGTTTTCCCAGTCACGACGT
TGTAAAACGACGGCCAGTGAGCGCGCGTAATACGACTCACTATAGGGCGAATTGACTAGTACATAACTTA
CGGTAAATGGCCCGCCTGGCTGACCGCCCAACGACCCCCGCCCATTGACGTCAATAATGACGTATGTTCC
CATAGTAACGCCAATAGGGACTTTCCATTGACGTCAATGGGTGGAGTATTTACGGTAAACTGCCCACTTG
GCAGTACATCAAGTGTATCATATGCCAAGTACGCCCCCTATTGACGTCAATGACGGTAAATGGCCCGCCT
GGCATTATGCCCAGTACATGACCTTATGGGACTTTCCTACTTGGCAGTACATCTACGTATTAGTCATCGC
TATTACCATGGTGATGCGGTTTTGGCAGTACATCAATGGGCGTGGATAGCGGTTTGACTCACGGGGATTT
CCAAGTCTCCACCCCATTGACGTCAATGGGAGTTTGTTTTGGCACCAAAATCAACGGGACTTTCCAAAAT
GTCGTAACAACTCCGCCCCATTGACGCAAATGGGCGGTAGGCGTGTACGGTGGGAGGTCTATATAAGCAG
CGCGTTTTGCCTGTACTGGGTCTCTCTGGTTAGACCAGATCTGAGCCTGGGAGCTCTCTGGCTAACTAGG
GAACCCACTGCTTAAGCCTCAATAAAGCTTGCCTTGAGTGCTTCAAGTAGTGTGTGCCCGTCTGTTGTGT
GACTCTGGTAACTAGAGATCCCTCAGACCCTTTTAGTCAGTGTGGAAAATCTCTAGCAGTGGCGCCCGAA
CAGGGACTTGAAAGCGAAAGGGAAACCAGAGGAGCTCTCTCGACGCAGGACTCGGCTTGCTGAAGCGCGC
ACGGCAAGAGGCGAGGGGCGGCGACTGGTGAGTACGCCAAAAATTTTGACTAGCGGAGGCTAGAAGGAGA
GAGATGGGTGCGAGAGCGTCAGTATTAAGCGGGGGAGAATTAGATCGCGATGGGAAAAAATTCGGTTAAG
GCCAGGGGGAAAGAAAAAATATAAATTAAAACATATAGTATGGGCAAGCAGGGAGCTAGAACGATTCGCA
GTTAATCCTGGCCTGTTAGAAACATCAGAAGGCTGTAGACAAATACTGGGACAGCTACAACCATCCCTTC
AGACAGGATCAGAAGAACTTAGATCATTATATAATACAGTAGCAACCCTCTATTGTGTGCATCAAAGGAT
AGAGATAAAAGACACCAAGGAAGCTTTAGACAAGATAGAGGAAGAGCAAAACAAAAGTAAGACCACCGCA
CAGCAAGCGGCCGGCCGCGCTGATCTTCAGACCTGGAGGAGGAGATATGAGGGACAATTGGAGAAGTGAA
TTATATAAATATAAAGTAGTAAAAATTGAACCATTAGGAGTAGCACCCACCAAGGCAAAGAGAAGAGTGG
TGCAGAGAGAAAAAAGAGCAGTGGGAATAGGAGCTTTGTTCCTTGGGTTCTTGGGAGCAGCAGGAAGCAC
TATGGGCGCAGCGTCAATGACGCTGACGGTACAGGCCAGACAATTATTGTCTGGTATAGTGCAGCAGCAG
AACAATTTGCTGAGGGCTATTGAGGCGCAACAGCATCTGTTGCAACTCACAGTCTGGGGCATCAAGCAGC
TCCAGGCAAGAATCCTGGCTGTGGAAAGATACCTAAAGGATCAACAGCTCCTGGGGATTTGGGGTTGCTC
TGGAAAACTCATTTGCACCACTGCTGTGCCTTGGAATGCTAGTTGGAGTAATAAATCTCTGGAACAGATT
TGGAATCACACGACCTGGATGGAGTGGGACAGAGAAATTAACAATTACACAAGCTTAATACACTCCTTAA
TTGAAGAATCGCAAAACCAGCAAGAAAAGAATGAACAAGAATTATTGGAATTAGATAAATGGGCAAGTTT
GTGGAATTGGTTTAACATAACAAATTGGCTGTGGTATATAAAATTATTCATAATGATAGTAGGAGGCTTG
GTAGGTTTAAGAATAGTTTTTGCTGTACTTTCTATAGTGAATAGAGTTAGGCAGGGATATTCACCATTAT
CGTTTCAGACCCACCTCCCAACCCCGAGGGGACCCGACAGGCCCGAAGGAATAGAAGAAGAAGGTGGAGA
GAGAGACAGAGACAGATCCATTCGATTAGTGAACGGATCGGCACTGCGTGCGCCAATTCTGCAGACAAAT
GGCAGTATTCATCCACAATTTTAAAAGAAAAGGGGGGATTGGGGGGTACAGTGCAGGGGAAAGAATAGTA
GACATAATAGCAACAGACATACAAACTAAAGAATTACAAAAACAAATTACAAAAATTCAAAATTTTCGGG
TTTATTACAGGGACAGCAGAGATCCAGTTTGGTTAGTACCGGGCCCTACGCGTCCAAGGTCGGGCAGGAA
